Addgene plasmid #68215: pEGB 35S:Renilla:Tnos (GB0109)
Purpose: Transcriptional unit for Renilla Luciferase Protein plant expression driven by the 35S promoter
Depositing lab: Diego Orzaez. Depositing organization: Agencia Estatal Consejo Superior de Investigaciones Científicas, M.P. Publication: GoldenBraid 2.0: a comprehensive DNA assembly framework for plant synthetic biology. Sarrion-Perdigones A, Vazquez-Vilar M, Palaci J, Castelijns B, Forment J, Ziarsolo P, Blanca J, Granell A, Orzaez D. Plant Physiol. 2013 Jul;162(3):1618-31. 10.1104/pp.113.217661 PubMed 23669743.
Backbone
  Vector backbone: pDGB1alpha1
  Backbone manufacturer: self-made; derived from pGreenII generated at the JIC
  Vector type: Plant Expression, Luciferase, Synthetic Biology
Growth in bacteria
  Bacterial resistance: Kanamycin, 50 μg/mL
  Growth temperature: 37°C
  Growth strain: DH5alpha
  Copy number: High Copy
Gene/Insert
  Gene/Insert name: Renilla
  Insert size (bp): 2463
  Mutation: BsaI and BsmBI sites removed
  Promoter: 35S
  Cloning method: Restriction Enzyme; 5′ cloning site BsaI (destroyed during cloning); 3′ cloning site BsaI (destroyed during cloning)
  Sequencing primers: 5′ caacctctcgggcttctgga
Terms and licenses: Academic/Nonprofit Terms; Industry Terms: Not Available to Industry
Depositor comments: insert can be released with BsmBI
How to cite: pEGB 35S:Renilla:Tnos (GB0109) was a gift from Diego Orzaez (Addgene plasmid # 68215 ; http://n2t.net/addgene:68215 ; RRID:Addgene_68215)
