[The description below was written by a language model from this plasmid's Addgene catalogue record and pLannotate feature annotations shown in this document.]
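Description:
pEGB 35S:Renilla:Tnos (GB0109) is a 5,071 bp plant expression plasmid from the GoldenBraid 2.0 modular assembly system. It carries a complete transcriptional unit for Renilla luciferase in the pDGB1alpha1 destination backbone, a self-made derivative of the pGreenII binary vector. In E. coli it is maintained at high copy through a ColE1/pUC-type origin and selected with kanamycin through an aph(3')-Ia resistance gene. The backbone also contains the pSa origin, which in pGreen-type vectors supports replication in Agrobacterium. Nopaline-type left and right T-DNA border repeats are annotated, the left one truncated. On the circular map they bracket the expression cassette, an arrangement consistent with Agrobacterium-mediated delivery into plant cells. Short AmpR promoter and Tn903 transposase fragments are also annotated and appear to be backbone remnants.

The payload is driven by the cauliflower mosaic virus 35S promoter, a strong constitutive plant promoter. It is followed by a fragment of the tobacco mosaic virus Ω leader, a translational enhancer, then the Rluc coding sequence from Renilla reniformis and the nopaline synthase terminator and polyadenylation signal. The insert is recorded as 2,463 bp. Internal BsaI and BsmBI sites were removed so that the parts are compatible with the Type IIS cloning on which GoldenBraid relies. The unit was assembled through BsaI sites that were destroyed during cloning, and the depositor notes that the insert can be released with BsmBI, which allows it to be combined with other transcriptional units in later assembly rounds. The record gives the purpose only as 35S-driven expression of Renilla luciferase in plants. A constitutive luciferase unit of this kind is commonly used as a reporter or as a normalisation reference in dual-luciferase assays.
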