Features (pLannotate 1.2.2; 12 found; start..end, strand, type, name):
    616..960     +  promoter       CaMV 35S promoter: strong constitutive promoter from cauliflower mosaic virus
    913..959     +  promoter       minimal CaMV 35S promoter: minimal 35S promoter from cauliflower mosaic virus
    991..1016    +  misc_feature   TMV Ω (fragment): translational enhancer from the tobacco mosaic virus 5'-leader sequence (Gallie et al., 1988)
   1033..1968    +  CDS            Rluc: luciferase from the anthozoan coelenterate Renilla reniformis (sea pansy)
   1995..2247    +  terminator     NOS terminator: nopaline synthase terminator and poly(A) signal
   2368..2455    +  promoter       AmpR promoter (fragment): bla
   2488..2512    +  misc_feature   RB T-DNA repeat: right border repeat from nopaline C58 T-DNA
   2603..3191    -  rep_origin     ori: high-copy-number ColE1/pMB1/pBR322/pUC origin of replication
   3362..4177    -  CDS            KanR: aminoglycoside phosphotransferase; aph(3')-Ia; confers resistance to kanamycin in bacteria or G418 (Geneticin®) in eukaryotes
   4362..4463    +  CDS            TRA2_ECOLX (fragment): Protein predicted: Swiss-Prot protein existence level 4. Required for transposition of transposon Tn903. From Escherichia coli.
   4468..4903    +  rep_origin     pSa ori: origin of replication from bacterial plasmid pSa
   5036..5058    +  misc_feature   LB T-DNA repeat: left border repeat from nopaline C58 T-DNA (truncated)
>Addgene plasmid #68215 | pEGB 35S:Renilla:Tnos (GB0109) | depositor full sequence | sequence record 128341 | pEGB 35S:Renilla:Tnos (GB0109) sequence 5071 bps
GGAGACTAGAGCCAAGCTGATCTCCTTTGCCCCGGAGATCACCATGGACGACTTTCTCTATCTCTACGAT
CTAGGAAGAAAGTTCGACGGAGAAGGTGACGATACCATGTTCACCACCGATAATGAGAAGATTAGCCTCT
TCAATTTCAGAAAGAATGCTGACCCACAGATGGTTAGAGAGGCCTACGCGGCAGGTCTGATCAAGACGAT
CTACCCGAGTAATAATCTCCAGGAGATCAAATACCTTCCCAAGAAGGTTAAAGATGCAGTCAAAAGATTC
AGGACTAACTGCATCAAGAACACAGAGAAAGATATATTTCTCAAGATCAGAAGTACTATTCCAGTATGGA
CGATTCAAGGCTTGCTTCATAAACCAAGGCAAGTAATAGAGATTGGAGTCTCTAAGAAAGTAGTTCCTAC
TGAATCAAAGGCCATGGAGTCAAAAATTCAGATCGAGGATCTAACAGAACTCGCCGTGAAGACTGGCGAA
CAGTTCATACAGAGTCTTTTACGACTCAATGACAAGAAGAAAATCTTCGTCAACATGGTGGAGCACGACA
CTCTCGTCTACTCCAAGAATATCAAAGATACAGTCTCAGAAGACCAAAGGGCTATTGAGACTTTTCAACA
AAGGGTAATATCGGGAAACCTCCTCGGATTCCATTGCCCAGCTATCTGTCACTTCATCAAAAGGACAGTA
GAAAAGGAAGGTGGCACCTACAAATGCCATCATTGCGATAAAGGAAAGGCTATCGTTCAAGATGCCTCTG
CCGACAGTGGTCCCAAAGATGGACCCCCACCCACGAGGAGCATCGTGGAAAAAGAAGACGTTCCAACCAC
GTCTTCAAAGCAAGTGGATTGATGTGATATCTCCACTGACGTAAGGGATGACGCACAATCCCACTATCCT
TCGCAAGACCCTTCCTCTATATAAGGAAGTTCATTTCATTTGGAGAGGACTCCGGTATTTTTACAACAAT
ACCACAACAAAACAAACAACAAACAACATTACAATTTACTATTCTAGTCGAAATGACTTCGAAAGTTTAT
GATCCAGAACAAAGGAAACGGATGATAACTGGTCCGCAGTGGTGGGCCAGATGTAAACAAATGAATGTTC
TTGATTCATTTATTAATTATTATGATTCAGAAAAACATGCAGAAAATGCTGTTATTTTTTTACATGGTAA
CGCGGCCTCTTCTTATTTATGGCGACATGTTGTGCCACATATTGAGCCAGTAGCGCGGTGTATTATACCA
GACCTTATTGGTATGGGCAAATCAGGCAAATCTGGTAATGGTTCTTATAGGTTACTTGATCATTACAAAT
ATCTTACTGCATGGTTTGAACTTCTTAATTTACCAAAGAAGATCATTTTTGTCGGCCATGATTGGGGTGC
TTGTTTGGCATTTCATTATAGCTATGAGCATCAAGATAAGATCAAAGCAATAGTTCACGCTGAAAGTGTA
GTAGATGTGATTGAATCATGGGATGAATGGCCTGATATTGAAGAAGATATTGCGTTGATCAAATCTGAAG
AAGGAGAAAAAATGGTTTTGGAGAATAACTTCTTCGTGGAAACCATGTTGCCATCAAAAATCATGAGAAA
GTTAGAACCAGAAGAATTTGCAGCATATCTTGAACCATTCAAAGAGAAAGGTGAAGTTCGTCGTCCAACA
TTATCATGGCCTCGTGAAATCCCGTTAGTAAAAGGTGGTAAACCTGACGTTGTACAAATTGTTAGGAATT
ATAATGCTTATCTACGTGCAAGTGATGATTTACCAAAAATGTTTATTGAATCGGACCCAGGATTCTTTTC
CAATGCTATTGTTGAAGGTGCCAAGAAGTTTCCTAATACTGAATTTGTCAAAGTAAAAGGTCTTCATTTT
TCGCAAGAAGATGCACCTGATGAAATGGGAAAATATATCAAATCGTTCGTTGAGCGAGTTCTCAAAAATG
AACAATAATGAGCTTGGAATGGATCTTCGATCCCGATCGTTCAAACATTTGGCAATAAAGTTTCTTAAGA
TTGAATCCTGTTGCCGGTCTTGCGACGATTATCATATAATTTCTGTTGAATTACGTTAAGCATGTAATAA
TTAACATGTAATGCATGACGTTATTTATGAGATGGGTTTTTATGATTAGAGTCCCGCAATTATACATTTA
ATACGCGATAGAAAACAAAATATAGCGCGCAAACTAGGATAAATTATCGCGCDCGGTGTCATCTATGTTA
CTAGATCGGGAATTGCCAAGCTAATTCTTGAAGACGAAAGGGCCTCGTGATACGCCTATTTTTATAGGTT
AATGTCATGATAATAATGGTTTCTTAGACGTCAGGTGGCACTTTTCGGGGAAATGTGCGCGGAACCCCTA
TTTGTTTATTTTTCTAAATACATTCAAATATGTATCCGCTCATGAGACAATAACCCTGATAAATGCTTCA
ATAATGGGACCGACTCGCGCTGTCATGAGACGAATTCTGACAGGATATATTGGCGGGTAAACTAAGTCGC
TGTATGTGTTTGTTTGAGATCTCATGTGAGCAAAAGGCCAGCAAAAGGCCAGGAACCGTAAAAAGGCCGC
GTTGCTGGCGTTTTTCCATAGGCTCCGCCCCCCTGACGAGCATCACAAAAATCGACGCTCAAGTCAGAGG
TGGCGAAACCCGACAGGACTATAAAGATACCAGGCGTTTCCCCCTGGAAGCTCCCTCGTGCGCTCTCCTG
TTCCGACCCTGCCGCTTACCGGATACCTGTCCGCCTTTCTCCCTTCGGGAAGCGTGGCGCTTTCTCATAG
CTCACGCTGTAGGTATCTCAGTTCGGTGTAGGTCGTTCGCTCCAAGCTGGGCTGTGTGCACGAACCCCCC
GTTCAGCCCGACCGCTGCGCCTTATCCGGTAACTATCGTCTTGAGTCCAACCCGGTAAGACACGACTTAT
CGCCACTGGCAGCAGCCACTGGTAACAGGATTAGCAGAGCGAGGTATGTAGGCGGTGCTACAGAGTTCTT
GAAGTGGTGGCCTAACTACGGCTACACTAGAAGAACAGTATTTGGTATCTGCGCTCTGCTGAAGCCAGTT
ACCTTCGGAAGAAGAGTTGGTAGCTCTTGATCCGGCAAACAAACCACCGCTGGTAGCGGTGGTTTTTTTG
TTTGCAAGCAGCAGATTACGCGCAGAAAAAAAGGATCTCAAGAAGATCCTTTGATCTTTTCTACGGGGTC
TGACGCTCAGTGGAACGAAAACTCACGTTAAGGGATTTTGGTCATGAGATTATCAAAAAGGATCTTCACC
TAGATCCTTTTAAATTAAAAATGAAGTTTTAAATCAATCTAAAGTATATATGTGTAACATTGGTCTAGTG
ATTAGAAAAACTCATCGAGCATCAAATGAAACTGCAATTTATTCATATCAGGATTATCAATACCATATTT
TTGAAAAAGCCGTTTCTGTAATGAAGGAGAAAACTCACCGAGGCAGTTCCATAGGATGGCAAGATCCTGG
TATCGGTCTGCGATTCCGACTCGTCCAACATCAATACAACCTATTAATTTCCCCTCGTCAAAAATAAGGT
TATCAAGTGAGAAATCACCATGAGTGACGACTGAATCCGGTGAGAATGGCAAAAGTTTATGCATTTCTTT
CCAGACTTGTTCAACAGGCCAGCCATTACGCTCGTCATCAAAATCACTCGCATCAACCAAACCGTTATTC
ATTCGTGATTGCGCCTGAGCGAGTCGAAATACGCGATCGCTGTTAAAAGGACAATTACAAACAGGAATCG
AATGCAACCGGCGCAGGAACACTGCCAGCGCATCAACAATATTTTCACCTGAATCAGGATATTCTTCTAA
TACCTGGAATGCTGTTTTCCCTGGGATCGCAGTGGTGAGTAACCATGCATCATCAGGAGTACGGATAAAA
TGCTTGATGGTCGGAAGAGGCATAAATTCCGTCAGCCAGTTTAGTCTGACCATCTCATCTGTAACAACAT
TGGCAACGCTACCTTTGCCATGTTTCAGAAACAACTCTGGCGCATCGGGCTTCCCATACAATCGGTAGAT
TGTCGCACCTGATTGCCCGACATTATCGCGAGCCCATTTATACCCATATAAATCAGCATCCATGTTGGAA
TTTAATCGCGGCCTTGAGCAAGACGTTTCCCGTTGAATATGGCTCATAACACCCCTTGTATTACTGTTTA
TGTAAGCAGACAGTTTTATTGTTCATGATGATATATTTTTATCTTGTGCAATGTAACATCAGAGATTTTG
AGACACAACGTGGCTTTGTTGAATAAATCGAACTTTTGCTGAGTTGAAGGATCAGATCACGCATCTTCCC
GACAACGCAGACCGTTCCGTGGCAAAGCAAAAGTTCAAAATCACCAACTGGTCCACCTACAACAAAGCTC
TCATCAACCGTGGCTCCCTCACTTTCTGGCTGGATGATGGGGCGATTCAGGCGATCCCCATCCAACAGCC
CGCCGTCGAGCGGGCTTTTTTATCCCCGGAAGCCTGTGGATAGAGGGTAGTTATCCACGTGAAACCGCTA
ATGCCCCGCAAAGCCTTGATTCACGGGGCTTTCCGGCCCGCTCCAAAAACTATCCACGTGAAATCGCTAA
TCAGGGTACGTGAAATCGCTAATCGGAGTACGTGAAATCGCTAATAAGGTCACGTGAAATCGCTAATCAA
AAAGGCACGTGAGAACGCTAATAGCCCTTTCAGATCAACAGCTTGCAAACACCCCTCGCTCCGGCAAGTA
GTTACAGCAAGTAGTATGTTCAATTAGCTTTTCAATTATGAATATATATATCAATTATTGGTCGCCCTTG
GCTTGTGGACAATGCGCTACGCGCACCGGCTCCGCCCGTGGACAACCGCAAGCGGTTGCCCACCGTCGAG
CGCCAGCGCCTTTGCCCACAACCCGGCGGCCGGCCGCAACAGATCGTTTTATAAATTTTTTTTTTTGAAA
AAGAAAAAGCCCGAAAGGCGGCAACCTCTCGGGCTTCTGGATTTCCGATCCCCGGAATTAGATCTTGGCA
GGATATATTGTGGTGTAACGAATTCGTCTCA
