>Addgene plasmid #68215 | pEGB 35S:Renilla:Tnos (GB0109) | addgene partial sequence | sequence record 128339 | NOSterm-F 5'-agcgcgcaaactaggataaa-3'
GCTAATTCTTGAAGACGAAAGGGCCTCGTGATACGCCTATTTTTATAGGTTAATGTCATGATAATAATGG
TTTCTTAGACGTCAGGTGGCACTTTTCGGGGAAATGTGCGCGGAACCCCTATTTGTTTATTTTTCTAAAT
ACATTCAAATATGTATCCGCTCATGAGACAATAACCCTGATAAATGCTTCAATAATGGGACCGACTCGCG
CTGTCATGAGACGAATTCTGACAGGATATATTGGCGGGTAAACTAAGTCGCTGTATGTGTTTGTTTGAGA
TCTCATGTGAGCAAAAGGCCAGCAAAAGGCCAGGAACCGTAAAAAGGCCGCGTTGCTGGCGTTTTTCCAT
AGGCTCCGCCCCCCTGACGAGCATCACAAAAATCGACGCTCAAGTCAGAGGTGGCGAAACCCGACAGGAC
TATAAAGATACCAGGCGTTTCCCCCTGGAAGCTCCCTCGTGCGCTCTCCTGTTCCGACCCTGCCGCTTAC
CGGATACCTGTCCGCCTTTCTCCCTTCGGGAAGCGTGGCGCTTTCTCATAGCTCACGCTGTAGGTATCTC
AGTTCGGTGTAGGTCGTTCGCTCCAAGCTGGGCTGTGTGCACGAACCCCCCGTTCAGCCCGACCGCTGCG
CCTTATCCGGTAACTATCGTCTTGAGTCCAACCCGGTAAGACACGACTTATCGCCACTGGCAGCAGCCAC
TGGTAACAGGATTAGCAGAGCGAGGTATGTAGGCGGTGCTACAGAGTTCTTGAAGTGGTGGCCTAACTAC
GGCTACACTAGAAGAACAGTATTTGGTATCTGCGCTCTGCTGAAGCCAGTTACCTTCGGAAGAAGAGTTG
GTAGCTCTTGATCCGGCAAACAAACCACCGCTGGTAGCGGTGGTTT
