>Addgene plasmid #68215 | pEGB 35S:Renilla:Tnos (GB0109) | addgene partial sequence | sequence record 128340 | CamV35S-R 5'-gccaccttccttttctactgtc-3'
TGGAATCCGAGGAGGTTTCCCGATATTACCCTTTGTTGAAAAGTCTCAATAGCCCTTTGGTCTTCTGAGA
CTGTATCTTTGATATTCTTGGAGTAGACGAGAGTGTCGTGCTCCACCATGTTGACGAAGATTTTCTTCTT
GTCATTGAGTCGTAAAAGACTCTGTATGAACTGTTCGCCAGTCTTCACGGCGAGTTCTGTTAGATCCTCG
ATCTGAATTTTTGACTCCATGGCCTTTGATTCAGTAGGAACTACTTTCTTAGAGACTCCAATCTCTATTA
CTTGCCTTGGTTTATGAAGCAAGCCTTGAATCGTCCATACTGGAATAGTACTTCTGATCTTGAGAAATAT
ATCTTTCTCTGTGTTCTTGATGCAGTTAGTCCTGAATCTTTTGACTGCATCTTTAACCTTCTTGGGAAGG
TATTTGATCTCCTGGAGATTATTACTCGGGTAGATCGTCTTGATCAGACCTGCCGCGTAGGCCTCTCTAA
CCATCTGTGGGTCAGCATTCTTTCTGAAATTGAAGAGGCTAATCTTCTCATTATCGGTGGTGAACATGGT
ATCGTCACCTTCTCCGTCGAACTTTCTTCCTAGATCGTAGAGATAGAGAAAGTCGTCCATGGTGATCTCC
GGGGCAAAGGAGATCAGCTTGGCTCTAGTCTCCTGAGACGAATTCGTTACACCACAATATATCCTGCCAA
GATCTAATTCCGGGGATCGGAAATCCAGAAGCCCGAGAGGTTGCCGCCTTTCGGGCTTTTTCTTTTTCAA
AAAA
